LOCUS       Exported 5914 bp ds-DNA circular SYN 12-MAY-2021
DEFINITION  FRET probe; extracelllular synapse targeted mScarlet.
ACCESSION   .
VERSION     .
KEYWORDS    pZac2.1 hSynapsin1 NAPA-N2 SV40
SOURCE      synthetic DNA construct
  ORGANISM  synthetic DNA construct
REFERENCE   1 (bases 1 to 5914)
  AUTHORS   Octeau JC, Chai H, Jiang R, Bonanno SL, Martin KC, Khakh BS
  TITLE     An Optical Neuron-Astrocyte Proximity Assay at Synaptic Distance
            Scales.
  JOURNAL   Neuron. 2018 Apr 4;98(1):49-66.e9. doi:
            10.1016/j.neuron.2018.03.003.
  PUBMED    29621490
REFERENCE   2 (bases 1 to 5914)
  AUTHORS   .
  TITLE     Direct Submission
  JOURNAL   Exported May 12, 2021 from SnapGene Server 1.1.58
            http://www.snapgene.com
FEATURES             Location/Qualifiers
     source          1..5914
                     /organism="synthetic DNA construct"
                     /mol_type="other DNA"
     protein_bind    117..138
                     /label=CAP binding site
                     /bound_moiety="E. coli catabolite activator protein"
                     /note="CAP binding activates transcription in the presence
                     of cAMP."
     promoter        153..183
                     /label=lac promoter
                     /note="promoter for the E. coli lac operon"
     protein_bind    191..207
                     /label=lac operator
                     /bound_moiety="lac repressor encoded by lacI"
                     /note="The lac repressor binds to the lac operator to
                     inhibit transcription in E. coli. This inhibition can be
                     relieved by adding lactose or
                     isopropyl-beta-D-thiogalactopyranoside (IPTG)."
     primer_bind     196..218
                     /label=M13/pUC Reverse
                     /note="In lacZ gene"
     primer_bind     215..231
                     /label=M13 rev
                     /note="common sequencing primer, one of multiple similar
                     variants"
     primer_bind     215..231
                     /label=M13 Reverse
                     /note="In lacZ gene. Also called M13-rev"
     repeat_region   269..398
                     /label=AAV2 ITR
     promoter        475..922
                     /label=hSyn promoter
                     /note="human synapsin I promoter; confers neuron-specific
                     expression (Kugler et al., 2003)"
     intron          969..1101
                     /label=chimeric intron
                     /note="chimera between introns from human beta-globin and
                     immunoglobulin heavy chain genes"
     primer_bind     1084..1103
                     /label=pMT2-F
                     /note="Synthetic intron, forward primer"
     promoter        1146..1164
                     /label=T7 promoter
                     /note="promoter for bacteriophage T7 RNA polymerase"
     CDS             1269..1964
                     /codon_start=1
                     /product="bright monomeric red fluorescent protein evolved
                     from a synthetic template (Bindels et al., 2016)"
                     /label=mScarlet
                     /translation="MVSKGEAVIKEFMRFKVHMEGSMNGHEFEIEGEGEGRPYEGTQTA
                     KLKVTKGGPLPFSWDILSPQFMYGSRAFTKHPADIPDYYKQSFPEGFKWERVMNFEDGG
                     AVTVTQDTSLEDGTLIYKVKLRGTNFPPDGPVMQKKTMGWEASTERLYPEDGVLKGDIK
                     MALRLKDGGRYLADFKTTYKAKKPVQMPGAYNVDRKLDITSHNEDYTVVEQYERSEGRH
                     STGGMDELYK"
     primer_bind     complement(1402..1420)
                     /label=mCherry-R
                     /note="mCherry, reverse primer"
     primer_bind     1670..1689
                     /label=mCherry-F
                     /note="mCherry, forward primer"
     misc_feature    1965..2030
                     /label=MCS
                     /note="multiple cloning site"
     polyA_signal    2949..3070
                     /label=SV40 poly(A) signal
                     /note="SV40 polyadenylation signal"
     primer_bind     complement(2960..2979)
                     /label=EBV-rev
                     /note="SV40 polyA terminator, reverse primer"
     primer_bind     3014..3033
                     /label=SV40pA-R
                     /note="SV40 polyA, reverse primer"
     repeat_region   3232..3361
                     /label=AAV2 ITR
     primer_bind     complement(3380..3397)
                     /label=M13 Forward
                     /note="In lacZ gene. Also called M13-F20 or M13 (-21)
                     Forward"
     primer_bind     complement(3380..3396)
                     /label=M13 fwd
                     /note="common sequencing primer, one of multiple similar
                     variants"
     primer_bind     complement(3389..3411)
                     /label=M13/pUC Forward
                     /note="In lacZ gene"
     rep_origin      3538..3993
                     /direction=RIGHT
                     /label=f1 ori
                     /note="f1 bacteriophage origin of replication; arrow
                     indicates direction of (+) strand synthesis"
     primer_bind     complement(3625..3644)
                     /label=F1ori-R
                     /note="F1 origin, reverse primer"
     primer_bind     3835..3856
                     /label=F1ori-F
                     /note="F1 origin, forward primer"
     promoter        4019..4123
                     /gene="bla"
                     /label=AmpR promoter
     CDS             4124..4984
                     /codon_start=1
                     /gene="bla"
                     /product="beta-lactamase"
                     /label=AmpR
                     /note="confers resistance to ampicillin, carbenicillin, and
                     related antibiotics"
                     /translation="MSIQHFRVALIPFFAAFCLPVFAHPETLVKVKDAEDQLGARVGYI
                     ELDLNSGKILESFRPEERFPMMSTFKVLLCGAVLSRIDAGQEQLGRRIHYSQNDLVEYS
                     PVTEKHLTDGMTVRELCSAAITMSDNTAANLLLTTIGGPKELTAFLHNMGDHVTRLDRW
                     EPELNEAIPNDERDTTMPVAMATTLRKLLTGELLTLASRQQLIDWMEADKVAGPLLRSA
                     LPAGWFIADKSGAGERGSRGIIAALGPDGKPSRIVVIYTTGSQATMDERNRQIAEIGAS
                     LIKHW"
     primer_bind     complement(4342..4361)
                     /label=Amp-R
                     /note="Ampicillin resistance gene, reverse primer"
     rep_origin      5155..5743
                     /direction=RIGHT
                     /label=ori
                     /note="high-copy-number ColE1/pMB1/pBR322/pUC origin of
                     replication"
     primer_bind     5644..5663
                     /label=pBR322ori-F
                     /note="pBR322 origin, forward primer"
     primer_bind     5897..5914
                     /label=L4440
                     /note="L4440 vector, forward primer"
ORIGIN
        1 gaagcggaag agcgcccaat acgcaaaccg cctctccccg cgcgttggcc gattcattaa
       61 tgcagctggc acgacaggtt tcccgactgg aaagcgggca gtgagcgcaa cgcaattaat
      121 gtgagttagc tcactcatta ggcaccccag gctttacact ttatgcttcc ggctcgtatg
      181 ttgtgtggaa ttgtgagcgg ataacaattt cacacaggaa acagctatga ccatgattac
      241 gccagattta attaaggcct taattaggct gcgcgctcgc tcgctcactg aggccgcccg
      301 ggcaaagccc gggcgtcggg cgacctttgg tcgcccggcc tcagtgagcg agcgagcgcg
      361 cagagaggga gtggccaact ccatcactag gggttccttg tagttaatga ttaacccgcc
      421 atgctactta tctacgtagc catgctctag gaagatctga gggccctgcg tatgagtgca
      481 agtgggtttt aggaccagga tgaggcgggg tgggggtgcc tacctgacga ccgaccccga
      541 cccactggac aagcacccaa cccccattcc ccaaattgcg catcccctat cagagagggg
      601 gaggggaaac aggatgcggc gaggcgcgtg cgcactgcca gcttcagcac cgcggacagt
      661 gccttcgccc ccgcctggcg gcgcgcgcca ccgccgcctc agcactgaag gcgcgctgac
      721 gtcactcgcc ggtcccccgc aaactcccct tcccggccac cttggtcgcg tccgcgccgc
      781 cgccggccca gccggaccgc accacgcgag gcgcgagata ggggggcacg ggcgcgacca
      841 tctgcgctgc ggcgccggcg actcagcgct gcctcagtct gcggtgggca gcggaggagt
      901 cgtgtcgtgc ctgagagcgc agtcgagaga acttaagctg cagaagttgg tcgtgaggca
      961 ctgggcaggt aagtatcaag gttacaagac aggtttaagg agaccaatag aaactgggct
     1021 tgtcgagaca gagaaaactc ttgcgtttct gataggcacc tattggtctt actgacatcc
     1081 actttgcctt tctctccaca ggtgtccact cccagttcaa ttacagctct taaggctaga
     1141 gtacttaata cgactcacta taggctagcc tcgagaccac catgccacct tctactagtc
     1201 ttttgttgct tgctgcactt ctccccttcg ctcttcccgc ttcagattgg aagacaggag
     1261 aagtcaccat ggtgagcaag ggcgaggcag tgatcaagga gttcatgcgg ttcaaggtgc
     1321 acatggaggg ctccatgaac ggccacgagt tcgagatcga gggcgagggc gagggccgcc
     1381 cctacgaggg cacccagacc gccaagctga aggtgaccaa gggtggcccc ctgcccttct
     1441 cctgggacat cctgtcccct cagttcatgt acggctccag ggccttcacc aagcaccccg
     1501 ccgacatccc cgactactat aagcagtcct tccccgaggg cttcaagtgg gagcgcgtga
     1561 tgaacttcga ggacggcggc gccgtgaccg tgacccagga cacctccctg gaggacggca
     1621 ccctgatcta caaggtgaag ctccgcggca ccaacttccc tcctgacggc cccgtaatgc
     1681 agaagaagac aatgggctgg gaagcgtcca ccgagcggtt gtaccccgag gacggcgtgc
     1741 tgaagggcga cattaagatg gccctgcgcc tgaaggacgg cggccgctac ctggcggact
     1801 tcaagaccac ctacaaggcc aagaagcccg tgcagatgcc cggcgcctac aacgtcgacc
     1861 gcaagttgga catcacctcc cacaacgagg actacaccgt ggtggaacag tacgaacgct
     1921 ccgagggccg ccactccacc ggcggcatgg acgagctgta caagtccgga ctcagatctc
     1981 gagctcaagc ttcgaattct gcagtcgacg gtaccgcggg cccgggatcc accggatcta
     2041 gagtgtacaa gggcggtggc ggatctggcg gcggtggtag cgtcgacttt cagaaagcta
     2101 gctctattgt ttataagaag gagggggaac aggtggagtt cagtttccca ttggccttca
     2161 cagtcgagaa gctcacagga tcaggagagt tgtggtggca ggccgaaaga gcctcctcca
     2221 gcaagagttg gatcactttt gatctgaaaa acaaagaagt gagcgtgaag agagtcacac
     2281 aggaccctaa gctgcagatg ggcaagaagt tgcctttgca cttgacactc ccccaagccc
     2341 tgccccagta tgctggctcc gggaacctca ccctcgcctt ggaggctaag accggaaagt
     2401 tgcatcagga ggtcaacctc gtggtgatga gggcaacaca gctgcagaag aacctgacct
     2461 gcgaagtgtg gggtcccacc tcacctaaac tgatgctgtc tctgaagctg gagaataagg
     2521 aggctaaagt cagtaaaaga gagaaggctg tgtgggtcct taacccggag gcagggatgt
     2581 ggcagtgtct tcttagcgac tctggacagg tgctgctgga gagcaacatc aaggtgcttc
     2641 ctacttggtc aacaccagta cagccgatgg ccctgatcgt actcggggga gtcgccggcc
     2701 tgcttctgtt tatcggcctg ggcatcttct tctgcgtacg ctacaagtat cgcaacaggg
     2761 atgagggatc ttaccacgtt gacgaatcta ggaactatat cagtaacagc gctcagagta
     2821 atggcgccgt ggttaaagag aaacagccct ccagcgccaa atcagcaaac aaaaacaaga
     2881 aaaacaagga taaagagtac tacgtataat ctagagtcga cccgggcggc cgcttcgagc
     2941 agacatgata agatacattg atgagtttgg acaaaccaca actagaatgc agtgaaaaaa
     3001 atgctttatt tgtgaaattt gtgatgctat tgctttattt gtaaccatta taagctgcaa
     3061 taaacaagtt aacaacaaca attgcattca ttttatgttt caggttcagg gggagatgtg
     3121 ggaggttttt taaagcaagt aaaacctcta caaatgtggt aaaatcgata aggatcttcc
     3181 tagagcatgg ctacgtagat aagtagcatg gcgggttaat cattaactac aaggaacccc
     3241 tagtgatgga gttggccact ccctctctgc gcgctcgctc gctcactgag gccgggcgac
     3301 caaaggtcgc ccgacgcccg ggctttgccc gggcggcctc agtgagcgag cgagcgcgca
     3361 gccttaatta acctaattca ctggccgtcg ttttacaacg tcgtgactgg gaaaaccctg
     3421 gcgttaccca acttaatcgc cttgcagcac atcccccttt cgccagctgg cgtaatagcg
     3481 aagaggcccg caccgatcgc ccttcccaac agttgcgcag cctgaatggc gaatgggnnn
     3541 nnnnnnnnnn nnnnnnnnnn nnnnnnnnnn nnnnnnnnnn nnnnnnnnnn nnnnnnnnnn
     3601 nnnnnnnnnn nnnnnnnnnn nnnnnnnnnn nnnnnnnnnn nnnnnnnnnn nnnnnnnnnn
     3661 ncnnnnnnnn nnnnnnnnnn nnnnnnnnnn nnnnnnnnnn nnnnnnnnnn nnnnnnnnnn
     3721 nnnnnnnnnn nnnnnnnnnn nnnnnnnnnn nnnannnnnn nnnnnnnnnn nnnnnnnnnn
     3781 nnnnnnnnnn nnnnnnnnnn nnncctttga cgttggagtc cacgttcttt aatagtggac
     3841 tcttgttcca aactggaaca acactcaacc ctatctcggt ctattctttt gatttataag
     3901 ggattttgcc gatttcggcc tattggttaa aaaatgagct gatttaacaa aaatttaacg
     3961 cgaattttaa caaaatatta acgcttacaa tttaggtggc acttttcggg gaaatgtgcg
     4021 cggaacccct atttgtttat ttttctaaat acattcaaat atgtatccgc tcatgagaca
     4081 ataaccctga taaatgcttc aataatattg aaaaaggaag agtatgagta ttcaacattt
     4141 ccgtgtcgcc cttattccct tttttgcggc attttgcctt cctgtttttg ctcacccaga
     4201 aacgctggtg aaagtaaaag atgctgaaga tcagttgggt gcacgagtgg gttacatcga
     4261 actggatctc aacagcggta agatccttga gagttttcgc cccgaagaac gttttccaat
     4321 gatgagcact tttaaagttc tgctatgtgg cgcggtatta tcccgtattg acgccgggca
     4381 agagcaactc ggtcgccgca tacactattc tcagaatgac ttggttgagt actcaccagt
     4441 cacagaaaag catcttacgg atggcatgac agtaagagaa ttatgcagtg ctgccataac
     4501 catgagtgat aacactgcgg ccaacttact tctgacaacg atcggaggac cgaaggagct
     4561 aaccgctttt ttgcacaaca tgggggatca tgtaactcgc cttgatcgtt gggaaccgga
     4621 gctgaatgaa gccataccaa acgacgagcg tgacaccacg atgcctgtag caatggcaac
     4681 aacgttgcgc aaactattaa ctggcgaact acttactcta gcttcccggc aacaattaat
     4741 agactggatg gaggcggata aagttgcagg accacttctg cgctcggccc ttccggctgg
     4801 ctggtttatt gctgataaat ctggagccgg tgagcgtggg tctcgcggta tcattgcagc
     4861 actggggcca gatggtaagc cctcccgtat cgtagttatc tacacgacgg ggagtcaggc
     4921 aactatggat gaacgaaata gacagatcgc tgagataggt gcctcactga ttaagcattg
     4981 gtaactgtca gaccaagttt actcatatat actttagatt gatttaaaac ttcattttta
     5041 atttaaaagg atctaggtga agatcctttt tgataatctc atgaccaaaa tcccttaacg
     5101 tgagttttcg ttccactgag cgtcagaccc cgtagaaaag atcaaaggat cttcttgaga
     5161 tccttttttt ctgcgcgtaa tctgctgctt gcaaacaaaa aaaccaccgc taccagcggt
     5221 ggtttgtttg ccggatcaag agctaccaac tctttttccg aaggtaactg gcttcagcag
     5281 agcgcagata ccaaatactg ttcttctagt gtagccgtag ttaggccacc acttcaagaa
     5341 ctctgtagca ccgcctacat acctcgctct gctaatcctg ttaccagtgg ctgctgccag
     5401 tggcgataag tcgtgtctta ccgggttgga ctcaagacga tagttaccgg ataaggcgca
     5461 gcggtcgggc tgaacggggg gttcgtgcac acagcccagc ttggagcgaa cgacctacac
     5521 cgaactgaga tacctacagc gtgagctatg agaaagcgcc acgcttcccg aagggagaaa
     5581 ggcggacagg tatccggtaa gcggcagggt cggaacagga gagcgcacga gggagcttcc
     5641 agggggaaac gcctggtatc tttatagtcc tgtcgggttt cgccacctct gacttgagcg
     5701 tcgatttttg tgatgctcgt caggggggcg gagcctatgg aaaaacgcca gcaacgcggc
     5761 ctttttacgg ttcctggcct tttgctggcc ttttgctcac atgttctttc ctgcgttatc
     5821 ccctgattct gtggataacc gtattaccgc ctttgagtga gctgataccg ctcgccgcag
     5881 ccgaacgacc gagcgcagcg agtcagtgag cgag
//
