[The description below was written by a language model from this plasmid's Addgene catalogue record and the feature table of its GenBank file.]
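Description:
pZac2.1 hSynapsin1 NAPA-N2 SV40 is a 5.9 kb AAV transfer plasmid built on the pZac2.1 backbone. It is maintained in E. coli through a high-copy ColE1/pUC-type origin and selected with ampicillin via the bla (AmpR) gene. The backbone also carries an f1 phage origin and remnants of the lac promoter/operator region with M13 primer sites. Two AAV2 inverted terminal repeats flank the expression cassette. They define the segment that is replicated and packaged into recombinant AAV particles when helper functions are supplied in trans. The recorded use of a recombination-deficient growth strain is consistent with the need to keep the ITRs intact.

Between the ITRs, the human synapsin I promoter restricts expression to neurons. It is followed by a chimeric beta-globin/immunoglobulin intron that typically enhances mRNA processing and expression, and by a T7 promoter left over from cloning. The annotated coding feature is mScarlet, a bright monomeric red fluorescent protein, followed by a multiple cloning site remnant and, further downstream, an SV40 polyadenylation signal. The catalogue describes the insert as a synthetic, extracellular, membrane-tethered and synapse-targeted fluorescent protein. The feature table, however, leaves about 100 bp upstream of mScarlet and roughly 900 bp between the MCS and the poly(A) signal unannotated. The leader and the tethering or targeting sequences may lie in these regions, but the record does not identify them.

The stated purpose is a FRET probe. The associated publication title describes an optical neuron-astrocyte proximity assay at synaptic distance scales, in which this construct appears to supply the neuronal, mScarlet-bearing component. The record does not describe the partner fluorophore.
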