Addgene plasmid #97212: pZac2.1 hSynapsin1 NAPA-N2 SV40
Purpose: FRET probe; extracelllular synapse targeted mScarlet
Depositing lab: Baljit Khakh. Depositing organization: University of California, Los Angeles (UCLA). Publication: An Optical Neuron-Astrocyte Proximity Assay at Synaptic Distance Scales. Octeau JC, Chai H, Jiang R, Bonanno SL, Martin KC, Khakh BS. Neuron. 2018 Apr 4;98(1):49-66.e9. doi: 10.1016/j.neuron.2018.03.003. PubMed 29621490.
Backbone
  Vector backbone: pZac2.1
  Vector type: AAV
Growth in bacteria
  Bacterial resistance: Ampicillin, 100 μg/mL
  Growth temperature: 37°C
  Growth strain: NEB Stable
  Copy number: High Copy
Gene/Insert
  Gene/Insert name: extracellular membrane tethered fluorescent protein
  Species: Synthetic
  Promoter: hSynapsin1
  Cloning method: Gibson Cloning
  Sequencing primers: 5′ CTT GTA CAG CTC GTC CAT GCC CAT ACT CAA GCT TCT TGT AC; 3′ GTG GTT TGT CCA AAC TCA TCA AT
Terms and licenses: Academic/Nonprofit Terms; Industry Terms: Not Available to Industry
How to cite: pZac2.1 hSynapsin1 NAPA-N2 SV40 was a gift from Baljit Khakh (Addgene plasmid # 97212 ; http://n2t.net/addgene:97212 ; RRID:Addgene_97212)
