>Addgene plasmid #97212 | pZac2.1 hSynapsin1 NAPA-N2 SV40 | depositor partial sequence | sequence record 181877 | 5' of cdna
GTTACAAGACAGGTTTAAGGAGACCAATAGAAACTGGGCTTGTCGAGACAGAGAAAACTCTTGCGTTTCT
GATAGGCACCTATTGGTCTTACTGACATCCACTTTGCCTTTCTCTCCACAGGTGTCCACTCCCAGTTCAA
TTACAGCTCTTAAGGCTAGAGTACTTAATACGACTCACTATAGGCTAGCCTCGAGACCACCATGCCACCT
TCTACTAGTCTTTTGTTGCTTGCTGCACTTCTCCCCTTCGCTCTTCCCGCTTCAGATTGGAAGACAGGAG
AAGTCACCATGGTGAGCAAGGGCGAGGCAGTGATCAAGGAGTTCATGCGGTTCAAGGTGCACATGGAGGG
CTCCATGAACGGCCACGAGTTCGAGATCGAGGGCGAGGGCGAGGGCCGCCCCTACGAGGGCACCCAGACC
GCCAAGCTGAAGGTGACCAAGGGTGGCCCCCTGCCCTTCTCCTGGGACATCCTGTCCCCTCAGTTCATGT
ACGGCTCCAGGGCCTTCACCAAGCACCCCGCCGACATCCCCGACTACTATAAGCAGTCCTTCCCCGAGGG
CTTCAAGTGGGAGCGCGTGATGAACTTCGAGGACGGCGGCGCCGTGACCGTGACCCAGGACACCTCCCTG
GAGGACGGCACCCTGATCTACAAGGTGAAGCTCCGCGGCACCAACTTCCCTCCTGACGGCCCCGTAATGC
AGAAGAAGACAATGGGCTGGGAAGCGTCCACCGAGCGGTTGTACCCCGAGGACGGCGTGCTGAAGGGCGA
CATTAAGATGGCCCTGCGCCTGAAGGACGGCGGCCGCTACCTGGCGGACTTCAAGACCACCTACAAGGCC
AAGAAGCCCGTGCAGATGCCCGGCGCCTACAACGTCGACCGCAAGTTGGACATCACCTCCCACAACGAGG
ACTACACCG
