>Addgene plasmid #97212 | pZac2.1 hSynapsin1 NAPA-N2 SV40 | depositor partial sequence | sequence record 181879 | cdna center
CCTGATCTACAAGGTGAAGCTCCGCGGCACCAACTTCCCTCCTGACGGCCCCGTAATGCAGAAGAAGACA
ATGGGCTGGGAAGCGTCCACCGAGCGGTTGTACCCCGAGGACGGCGTGCTGAAGGGCGACATTAAGATGG
CCCTGCGCCTGAAGGACGGCGGCCGCTACCTGGCGGACTTCAAGACCACCTACAAGGCCAAGAAGCCCGT
GCAGATGCCCGGCGCCTACAACGTCGACCGCAAGTTGGACATCACCTCCCACAACGAGGACTACACCGTG
GTGGAACAGTACGAACGCTCCGAGGGCCGCCACTCCACCGGCGGCATGGACGAGCTGTACAAGTCCGGAC
TCAGATCTCGAGCTCAAGCTTCGAATTCTGCAGTCGACGGTACCGCGGGCCCGGGATCCACCGGATCTAG
AGTGTACAAGGGCGGTGGCGGATCTGGCGGCGGTGGTAGCGTCGACTTTCAGAAAGCTAGCTCTATTGTT
TATAAGAAGGAGGGGGAACAGGTGGAGTTCAGTTTCCCATTGGCCTTCACAGTCGAGAAGCTCACAGGAT
CAGGAGAGTTGTGGTGGCAGGCCGAAAGAGCCTCCTCCAGCAAGAGTTGGATCACTTTTGATCTGAAAAA
CAAAG
