>Addgene plasmid #97212 | pZac2.1 hSynapsin1 NAPA-N2 SV40 | depositor partial sequence | sequence record 181881 | 3' cdna
AACAGGTGGAGTTCAGTTTCCCATTGGCCTTCACAGTCGAGAAGCTCACAGGATCAGGAGAGTTGTGGTG
GCAGGCCGAAAGAGCCTCCTCCAGCAAGAGTTGGATCACTTTTGATCTGAAAAACAAAGAAGTGAGCGTG
AAGAGAGTCACACAGGACCCTAAGCTGCAGATGGGCAAGAAGTTGCCTTTGCACTTGACACTCCCCCAAG
CCCTGCCCCAGTATGCTGGCTCCGGGAACCTCACCCTCGCCTTGGAGGCTAAGACCGGAAAGTTGCATCA
GGAGGTCAACCTCGTGGTGATGAGGGCAACACAGCTGCAGAAGAACCTGACCTGCGAAGTGTGGGGTCCC
ACCTCACCTAAACTGATGCTGTCTCTGAAGCTGGAGAATAAGGAGGCTAAAGTCAGTAAAAGAGAGAAGG
CTGTGTGGGTCCTTAACCCGGAGGCAGGGATGTGGCAGTGTCTTCTTAGCGACTCTGGACAGGTGCTGCT
GGAGAGCAACATCAAGGTGCTTCCTACTTGGTCAACACCAGTACAGCCGATGGCCCTGATCGTACTCGGG
GGAGTCGCCGGCCTGCTTCTGTTTATCGGCCTGGGCATCTTCTTCTGCGTACGCTACAAGTATCGCAACA
GGGATGAGGGATCTTACCACGTTGACGAATCTAGGAACTATATCAGTAACAGCGCTCAGAGTAATGGCGC
CGTGGTTAAAGAGAAACAGCCCTCCAGCGCCAAATCAGCAAACAAAAACAAGAAAAACAAGGATAAAGAG
TACTACGTATAA
